>Addgene plasmid #207933 | pKD014 | addgene full sequence | sequence record 415336 | Addgene NGS Result
TAACGAATTGCTCGAGCACCTGCCGATATACGTTCTCCTATGGTCATGTGTCACTTAGTGAATTCCTTAT
CTTTAATCATATTCCATAGTCCATACCATAGCACATACAGTAGTTATATGCTGCAGAAGAGATCCAACAA
AACATTCACAATGGATTATAGAAACATTTGTTTATTCATTATAATGAGATCTTACATTCATTTAATATTA
GAAAAAGCCACAAATTCATAACACAACAAGCCAAGAAAAAAACACAAACTTAAGCACACAAGCTATTTAT
TTGACACACCAAATATTTCATCTTCATCTTCATATGAGCTCGCAGCTACTTGTACAGCTCGTCCATGCCG
AGAGTGATCCCGGCGGCGGTCACGAACTCCAGCAGGACCATGTGATCGCGCTTCTCGTTGGGGTCTTTGC
TCAGCTTGGACTGGGTGCTCAGGTAGTGGTTGTCGGGCAGCAGCACGGGGCCGTCGCCGATGGGGGTGTT
CTGCTGGTAGTGGTCGGCGAGCTGCACGCCGCCGTCCTCGATGTTGTGGCGGATCTTGAAGTTGGCCTTG
ATGCCGTTCTTCTGCTTGTCGGCGGTGATATAGACGTTGTCGCTAAAGTAGTTGTACTCCAGCTTGTGCC
CCAGGATGTTGCCGTCCTCCTTGAAGTCGATGCCCTTCAGCTCGATGCGGTTCACCAGGGTGTCGCCCTC
GAACTTCACCTCGGCGCGGGTCTTGTAGTTGCCGTCGTCCTTGAAGAAGATGGTGCGCTCCTGGACGTAG
CCTTCGGGCATGGCGGACTTGAAGAAGTCGTGCTGCTTCATGTGGTCGGGGTAGCGGGCGAAGCACTGCA
CGCCCCAGGACAGGGTGGTCACGAGGGTGGGCCAGGGCACGGGCAGCTTGCCGGTGGTGCAGATGAACTT
CAGGGTCAGCTTGCCGTAGGTGGCATCGCCCTCGCCCTCGCCGGACACGCTGAACTTGTGGCCGTTTACG
TCGCCGTCCAGCTCGACCAGGATGGGCACCACCCCGGTGAACAGCTCCTCGCCCTTGCTCACCATGGATC
CGCCTCCACCACTAGTGCCACCGCTGCCACCGCTAGCACCTGAACTCTTGCTCTTGAAAGGAATCGCTCT
GATGACAATCTGGTGATATAGTGCTGCTAGAGCTGCTCCAATGAATGGTCCAACCCAGAAAATCCAATGG
TCATCCCAAGAGTGGTCCTTGTTGTAGATAATTGCGGCTCCAAGACTTCTAGCTGGGTTGATTCCGGTCC
CGGTGATCGGTATTGTTGCCAAGTGTACCAAGAACACTGCAAATCCGATTGGGAGCGGCGCCAAAATCGG
GACGTGTGAGTCACGGGCGCTTCTCTTGGCGTCGGTGGCGGAGAAGACAGTGTAGACGAGAACGAATGTT
CCGATGATTTCAGCACCAAGGCCAGAACCTTTGGTGTAGCCATGAGCAACGGTGTTAGCACCACCACCGA
GAGTCTGGTACGGCGTTGGCTGGAAACCTTTGACGACTCCGGCACCACAGATGGCTCCAAGGCATTGCAT
AATCATGTAGAACACTGCTCTGGTCAGAGATAACTTCCGAGCCAAGAACAGACCGAATGTTACAGCAGGG
TTGATGTGTCCACCTGAAATTCCAGCAGTACAGTAGACAAGAGCAAAGATCATGCCACCAAAAGCCCACG
CGATACCTTGGATTCCAACAGAAGCACACATGTTTGGTGCTCTCTTAACTCCCATTACAGTCAAAACAGT
GATGTAGAGAAACAAGAAAGTAGCGATAAACTCAGCTATTCCGGCTCTGTAGAAAGACCATGAGCTGAGC
TCGCCGGGCTCGAACAGTGGCGCAGGAGGTGGCTCTTTGTAGTCCTTGTCGGTGGACTGAGCCGATGTAC
CGATGGGTTGCCTCTCCGGGAACTTGTTAGCTCCCACTCGTACATCTTCTTCTTTGCCTTCCATTGTTGA
GCCTGTTGGTACCAGTCGACTGAATACTGTTTGTTAATCAGAAAAACTCAGATTAATCTACAAATTCGAT
CGCACAAACTAGAAACTAACACCAGATCTAGATAGAAATCACAAATCGAAGAGTAATTATTCGACAAAAC
TCAAATTATTTGAACAAATCGGATGATATCTATGAAACCCTAATCGAGAATTAAGATGATATCTAACGAT
CAAACCCAGAAAATCGTCTTCGATCTAAGATTAACAGAATCTAAACCAAAGAACATATACGAAATTGGGA
TCGAACGAAAACAAAATCGAAGATTTTGAGAGAATAAGGAACACAGAAATTTACCTTGATCACGGTAGAG
AGAATTGAGAGAAAGTTTTTAAGATTTTGAGAAATTGAAATCTGAATTGTGAAGAAGAAGAGCTCTTTGG
GTATTGTTTTATAGAAGAAGAAGAAGAAAAGACGAGGACGACTAGGTCACGAGAAAGCTAAGGCGGTGAA
GCAATAGCTAATAATAAAATGACACGTGTATTGAGCGTTGTTTACACGCAAAGTTGTTTTTGGCTAATTG
CCTTATTTTTAGGTTGAGGAAAAGTATTTGTGCTTTGAGTTGATAAACACGACTCGTGTGTGCCGGCTGC
AACCACTTTGACGCCGTTTATTACTGACTCGTCGAGGTTGACTGTAGCAGGTGCCATGGTAATTCTGACA
GGATATATTGGCGGGTAAACCTAAGAGAAAAGAGCGTTTATTAGAATAATCGGATATTTAAAAGGGCGTG
AAAAGGTTTATCCGTTCGTCCATTTGTATGTGCATGCCAACCACAGGGTTCCCCTCGGGATCAAAGTACT
TTGATCCAACCCCTCCGCTGCTATAGTGCAGTCGGCTTCTGACGTTCAGTGCAGCCGTCATCTGAAAACG
ACATGTCGCACAAGTCCTAAGTTACGCGACAGGCTGCCGCCCTGCCCTTTTCCTGGCGTTTTCTTGTCGC
GTGTTTTAGTCGCATAAAGTAGAATACTTGCGACTAGAACCGGAGACATTACGCCATGAACAAGAGCGCC
GCCGCTGGCCTGCTGGGCTATGCCCGCGTCAGCACCGACGACCAGGACTTGACCAACCAACGGGCCGAAC
TGCACGCGGCCGGCTGCACCAAGCTGTTTTCCGAGAAGATCACCGGCACCAGGCGCGACCGCCCGGAGCT
GGCCAGGATGCTTGACCACCTACGCCCTGGCGACGTTGTGACAGTGACCAGGCTAGACCGCCTGGCCCGC
AGCACCCGCGACCTACTGGACATTGCCGAGCGCATCCAGGAGGCCGGCGCGGGCCTGCGTAGCCTGGCAG
AGCCGTGGGCCGACACCACCACGCCGGCCGGCCGCATGGTGTTGACCGTGTTCGCCGGCATTGCCGAGTT
CGAGCGTTCCCTAATCATCGACCGCACCCGGAGCGGGCGCGAGGCCGCCAAGGCCCGAGGCGTGAAGTTT
GGCCCCCGCCCTACCCTCACCCCGGCACAGATCGCGCACGCCCGCGAGCTGATCGACCAGGAAGGCCGCA
CCGTGAAAGAGGCGGCTGCACTGCTTGGCGTGCATCGCTCGACCCTGTACCGCGCACTTGAGCGCAGCGA
GGAAGTGACGCCCACCGAGGCCAGGCGGCGCGGTGCCTTCCGTGAGGACGCATTGACCGAGGCCGACGCC
CTGGCGGCCGCCGAGAATGAACGCCAAGAGGAACAAGCATGAAACCGCACCAGGACGGCCAGGACGAACC
GTTTTTCATTACCGAAGAGATCGAGGCGGAGATGATCGCGGCCGGGTACGTGTTCGAGCCGCCCGCGCAC
CTCTCAACCGTGCGGCTGCATGAAATCCTGGCCGGTTTGTCTGATGCCAAGCTGGCGGCCTGGCCGGCCA
GCTTGGCCGCTGAAGAAACCGAGCGCCGCCGTCTAAAAAGGTGATGTGTATTTGAGTAAAACAGCTTGCG
TCATGCGGTCGCTGCGTATATGATGCGATGAGTAAATAAACAAATACGCAAGGGGAACGCATGAAGGTTA
TCGCTGTACTTAACCAGAAAGGCGGGTCAGGCAAGACGACCATCGCAACCCATCTAGCCCGCGCCCTGCA
ACTCGCCGGGGCCGATGTTCTGTTAGTCGATTCCGATCCCCAGGGCAGTGCCCGCGATTGGGCGGCCGTG
CGGGAAGATCAACCGCTAACCGTTGTCGGCATCGACCGCCCGACGATTGACCGCGACGTGAAGGCCATCG
GCCGGCGCGACTTCGTAGTGATCGACGGAGCGCCCCAGGCGGCGGACTTGGCTGTGTCCGCGATCAAGGC
AGCCGACTTCGTGCTGATTCCGGTGCAGCCAAGCCCTTACGACATATGGGCCACCGCCGACCTGGTGGAG
CTGGTTAAGCAGCGCATTGAGGTCACGGATGGAAGGCTACAAGCGGCCTTTGTCGTGTCGCGGGCGATCA
AAGGCACGCGCATCGGCGGTGAGGTTGCCGAGGCGCTGGCCGGGTACGAGCTGCCCATTCTTGAGTCCCG
TATCACGCAGCGCGTGAGCTACCCAGGCACTGCCGCCGCCGGCACAACCGTTCTTGAATCAGAACCCGAG
GGCGACGCTGCCCGCGAGGTCCAGGCGCTGGCCGCTGAAATTAAATCAAAACTCATTTGAGTTAATGAGG
TAAAGAGAAAATGAGCAAAAGCACAAACACGCTAAGTGCCGGCCGTCCGAGCGCACGCAGCAGCAAGGCT
GCAACGTTGGCCAGCCTGGCAGACACGCCAGCCATGAAGCGGGTCAACTTTCAGTTGCCGGCGGAGGATC
ACACCAAGCTGAAGATGTACGCGGTACGCCAAGGCAAGACCATTACCGAGCTGCTATCTGAATACATCGC
GCAGCTACCAGAGTAAATGAGCAAATGAATAAATGAGTAGATGAATTTTAGCGGCTAAAGGAGGCGGCAT
GGAAAATCAAGAACAACCAGGCACCGACGCCGTGGAATGCCCCATGTGTGGAGGAACGGGCGGTTGGCCA
GGCGTAAGCGGCTGGGTTGCCTGCCGGCCCTGCAATGGCACTGGAACCCCCAAGCCCGAGGAATCGGCGT
GAGCGGTCGCAAACCATCCGGCCCGGTACAAATCGGCGCGGCGCTGGGTGATGACCTGGTGGAGAAGTTG
AAGGCCGCGCAGGCCGCCCAGCGGCAACGCATCGAGGCAGAAGCACGCCCCGGTGAATCGTGGCAAGCGG
CCGCTGATCGAATCCGCAAAGAATCCCGGCAACCGCCGGCAGCCGGTGCGCCGTCGATTAGGAAGCCGCC
CAAGGGCGACGAGCAACCAGATTTTTTCGTTCCGATGCTCTATGACGTGGGCACCCGCGATAGTCGCAGC
ATCATGGACGTGGCCGTTTTCCGTCTGTCGAAGCGTGACCGACGAGCTGGCGAGGTGATCCGCTACGAGC
TTCCAGACGGGCACGTAGAGGTTTCCGCAGGGCCGGCCGGCATGGCCAGTGTGTGGGATTACGACCTGGT
ACTGATGGCGGTTTCCCATCTAACCGAATCCATGAACCGATACCGGGAAGGGAAGGGAGACAAGCCCGGC
CGCGTGTTCCGTCCACACGTTGCGGACGTACTCAAGTTCTGCCGGCGAGCCGATGGCGGAAAGCAGAAAG
ACGACCTGGTAGAAACCTGCATTCGGTTAAACACCACGCACGTTGCCATGCAGCGTACGAAGAAGGCCAA
GAACGGCCGCCTGGTGACGGTATCCGAGGGTGAAGCCTTGATTAGCCGCTACAAGATCGTAAAGAGCGAA
ACCGGGCGGCCGGAGTACATCGAGATCGAGCTAGCTGATTGGATGTACCGCGAGATCACAGAAGGCAAGA
ACCCGGACGTGCTGACGGTTCACCCCGATTACTTTTTGATCGATCCCGGCATCGGCCGTTTTCTCTACCG
CCTGGCACGCCGCGCCGCAGGCAAGGCAGAAGCCAGATGGTTGTTCAAGACGATCTACGAACGCAGTGGC
AGCGCCGGAGAGTTCAAGAAGTTCTGTTTCACCGTGCGCAAGCTGATCGGGTCAAATGACCTGCCGGAGT
ACGATTTGAAGGAGGAGGCGGGGCAGGCTGGCCCGATCCTAGTCATGCGCTACCGCAACCTGATCGAGGG
CGAAGCATCCGCCGGTTCCTAATGTACGGAGCAGATGCTAGGGCAAATTGCCCTAGCAGGGGAAAAAGGT
CGAAAAGGACTCTTTCCTGTGGATAGCACGTACATTGGGAACCCAAAGCCGTACATTGGGAACCGGAACC
CGTACATTGGGAACCCAAAGCCGTACATTGGGAACCGGTCACACATGTAAGTGACTGATATAAAAGAGAA
AAAAGGCGATTTTTCCGCCTAAAACTCTTTAAAACTTATTAAAACTCTTAAAACCCGCCTGGCCTGTGCA
TAACTGTCTGGCCAGCGCACAGCCGAAGAGCTGCAAAAAGCGCCTACCCTTCGGTCGCTGCGCTCCCTAC
GCCCCGCCGCTTCGCGTCGGCCTATCGCGGCCGCTGGCCGCTCAAAAATGGCTGGCCTACGGCCAGGCAA
TCTACCAGGGCGCGGACAAGCCGCGCCGTCGCCACTCGACCGCCGGCGCCCACATCAAGGCACCCTGCCT
CGCGCGTTTCGGTGATGACGGTGAAAACCTCTGACACATGCAGCTCCCGGTGACGGTCACAGCTTGTCTG
TAAGCGGATGCCGGGAGCAGACAAGCCCGTCAGGGCGCGTCAGCGGGTGTTGGCGGGTGTCGGGGCGCAG
CCATGACCCAGTCACGTAGCGATAGCGGAGTGTATACTGGCTTAACTATGCGGCATCAGAGCAGATTGTA
CTGAGAGTGCACCATATGCGGTGTGAAATACCGCACAGATGCGTAAGGAGAAAATACCGCATCAGGCGCT
CTTCCGCTTCCTCGCTCACTGACTCGCTGCGCTCGGTCGTTCGGCTGCGGCGAGCGGTATCAGCTCACTC
AAAGGCGGTAATACGGTTATCCACAGAATCAGGGGATAACGCAGGAAAGAACATGTGAGCAAAAGGCCAG
CAAAAGGCCAGGAACCGTAAAAAGGCCGCGTTGCTGGCGTTTTTCCATAGGCTCCGCCCCCCTGACGAGC
ATCACAAAAATCGACGCTCAAGTCAGAGGTGGCGAAACCCGACAGGACTATAAAGATACCAGGCGTTTCC
CCCTGGAAGCTCCCTCGTGCGCTCTCCTGTTCCGACCCTGCCGCTTACCGGATACCTGTCCGCCTTTCTC
CCTTCGGGAAGCGTGGCGCTTTCTCATAGCTCACGCTGTAGGTATCTCAGTTCGGTGTAGGTCGTTCGCT
CCAAGCTGGGCTGTGTGCACGAACCCCCCGTTCAGCCCGACCGCTGCGCCTTATCCGGTAACTATCGTCT
TGAGTCCAACCCGGTAAGACACGACTTATCGCCACTGGCAGCAGCCACTGGTAACAGGATTAGCAGAGCG
AGGTATGTAGGCGGTGCTACAGAGTTCTTGAAGTGGTGGCCTAACTACGGCTACACTAGAAGGACAGTAT
TTGGTATCTGCGCTCTGCTGAAGCCAGTTACCTTCGGAAAAAGAGTTGGTAGCTCTTGATCCGGCAAACA
AACCACCGCTGGTAGCGGTGGTTTTTTTGTTTGCAAGCAGCAGATTACGCGCAGAAAAAAAGGATCTCAA
GAAGATCCTTTGATCTTTTCTACGGGGTCTGACGCTCAGTGGAACGAAAACTCACGTTAAGGGATTTTGG
TCATGCATTCTAGGTGATTAGAAAAACTCATCGAGCATCAAATGAAACTGCAATTTATTCATATCAGGAT
TATCAATACCATATTTTTGAAAAAGCCGTTTCTGTAATGAAGGAGAAAACTCACCGAGGCAGTTCCATAG
GATGGCAAGATCCTGGTATCGGTCTGCGATTCCGACTCGTCCAACATCAATACAACCTATTAATTTCCCC
TCGTCAAAAATAAGGTTATCAAGTGAGAAATCACCATGAGTGACGACTGAATCCGGTGAGAATGGCAAAA
GTTTATGCATTTCTTTCCAGACTTGTTCAACAGGCCAGCCATTACGCTCGTCATCAAAATCACTCGCATC
AACCAAACCGTTATTCATTCGTGATTGCGCCTGAGCGAGTCGAAATACGCGATCGCTGTTAAAAGGACAA
TTACAAACAGGAATCGAATGCAACCGGCGCAGGAACACTGCCAGCGCATCAACAATATTTTCACCTGAAT
CAGGATATTCTTCTAATACCTGGAATGCTGTTTTCCCTGGGATCGCAGTGGTGAGTAACCATGCATCATC
AGGAGTACGGATAAAATGCTTGATGGTCGGAAGAGGCATAAATTCCGTCAGCCAGTTTAGTCTGACCATC
TCATCTGTAACATCATTGGCAACGCTACCTTTGCCATGTTTCAGAAACAACTCTGGCGCATCGGGCTTCC
CATACAATCGGTAGATTGTCGCACCTGATTGCCCGACATTATCGCGAGCCCATTTATACCCATATAAATC
AGCATCCATGTTGGAATTTAATCGCGGCCTTGAGCAAGACGTTTCCCGTTGAATATGGCTCATAACAGAA
CTTATTATTTCCTTCCTCTTTTCTACAGTATTTAAAGATACCCCAAGAAGCTAATTATAACAAGACGAAC
TCCAATTCACTGTTCCTTGCATTCTAAAACCTTAAATACCAGAAAACAGCTTTTTCAAAGTTGTTTTCAA
AGTTGGCGTATAACATAGTATCGACGGAGCCGATTTTGAAACCGCGGTGATCACAGGCAGCAACGCTCTG
TCATCGTTACAATCAACATGCTACCCTCCGCGAGATCATCCGTGTTTCAAACCCGGCAGCTTAGTTGCCG
TTCTTCCGAATAGCATCGGTAACATGAGCAAAGTCTGCCGCCTTACAACGGCTCTCCCGCTGACGCCGTC
CCGGACTGATGGGCTGCCTGTATCGAGTGGTGATTTTGTGCCGAGCTGCCGGTCGGGGAGCTGTTGGCTG
GCTGGTGGCAGGATATATTGTGGTGTAAACA
Features (pLannotate 1.2.2; 13 found; start..end, strand, type, name):
     66..314     -  terminator     HSP terminator: efficient transcription terminator from the Arabidopsis thaliana heat shock protein 18.2 gene (Nagaya et al., 2010)
    329..1045    -  CDS            mTurquoise2: mTurquoise2 is a basic (constitutively fluorescent) cyan fluorescent protein published in 2012, derived from Aequorea victoria. It is reported to be a rapidly-maturing monomer with very low acid sensitivity.
   1094..1954    -  CDS            PIP1.4: PIP14_ARATH - Also known as TMPC. Experimental evidence at protein level: Swiss-Prot protein existence level 1. Aquaporins facilitate the transport of water and small neutral solutes across cell membranes. From Arabidopsis thaliana (Mouse-ear cress).
   2656..2680    +  misc_feature   RB T-DNA repeat: right border repeat from nopaline C58 T-DNA
   3020..3421    +  CDS            Y4CG_SINFN (fragment): Protein inferred from homology: Swiss-Prot protein existence level 3. From Sinorhizobium fredii (strain NBRC 101917 / NGR234).
   3981..4610    +  CDS            pVS1 StaA: stability protein from the Pseudomonas plasmid pVS1 (Heeb et al., 2000)
   5039..6112    +  CDS            pVS1 RepA: replication protein from the Pseudomonas plasmid pVS1 (Heeb et al., 2000)
   6178..6372    +  rep_origin     pVS1 oriV: origin of replication for the Pseudomonas plasmid pVS1 (Heeb et al., 2000)
   6575..6614    +  CDS            rop (fragment): Rop protein, which maintains plasmids at low copy number; rop
   6716..6856    +  misc_feature   bom: basis of mobility region from pBR322
   7042..7630    -  rep_origin     ori: high-copy-number ColE1/pMB1/pBR322/pUC origin of replication
   7718..8533    -  CDS            KanR: aminoglycoside phosphotransferase; aph(3')-Ia; confers resistance to kanamycin in bacteria or G418 (Geneticin®) in eukaryotes
   8966..8990    +  misc_feature   LB T-DNA repeat: left border repeat from nopaline C58 T-DNA
