[The description below was written by a language model from this plasmid's Addgene catalogue record and pLannotate feature annotations shown in this document.]
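Description:
pKD014 is a plant expression binary vector built on a pCAMBIA backbone and belonging to the GreenGate 2.0 toolkit, where it is catalogued as an empty backbone that already carries a ready-made plasma membrane marker. It has two replication systems. A high-copy ColE1/pMB1-type origin, with the pBR322 bom region and a remnant of rop, supports propagation in E. coli. The pVS1 oriV with its RepA replication and StaA stability proteins is the module that normally allows stable maintenance in Agrobacterium. Bacterial selection is by kanamycin through an aph(3')-Ia KanR gene located in the backbone. Nopaline-type left and right border repeats delimit the T-DNA that would be transferred into plant cells.

Within the T-DNA, the annotated payload is a single transcriptional unit on the reverse strand. It consists of the Arabidopsis aquaporin PIP1;4 coding sequence followed by mTurquoise2, a monomeric cyan fluorescent protein, apparently as a C-terminal fusion, and it is terminated by the Arabidopsis HSP18.2 heat-shock terminator. The catalogue entry says expression is driven by the UBQ10 promoter. That promoter was not detected in the feature table, but an unannotated stretch between the PIP1;4 start and the right border is where it would lie. Because PIP1;4 is an integral membrane protein, the fusion labels the plasma membrane in cyan.

The stated use is "braiding", the toolkit's approach to stacking several transcriptional units into one T-DNA, so further cassettes can be added alongside the pre-installed marker. The feature table annotates neither the cloning sites used for this nor any plant selection marker.
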