Addgene plasmid #207933: pKD014
Purpose: (Empty Backbone) Premade plasma membrane marker, pUBQ10:PiP1;4:mTurquoise2:tHSP18.2M, for braiding
Depositing lab: Alexis Maizel. Depositing organization: Universitaet Heidelberg. Publication: GreenGate 2.0: Backwards compatible addons for assembly of complex transcriptional units and their stacking with GreenGate. Piepers M, Erbstein K, Reyes-Hernandez J, Song C, Tessi T, Petrasiunaite V, Faerber N, Distel K, Maizel A. PLoS One. 2023 Sep 8;18(9):e0290097. doi: 10.1371/journal.pone.0290097. eCollection 2023. PubMed 37682951.
Backbone
  Vector backbone: pCAMBIA
  Vector type: Plant Expression
Growth in bacteria
  Bacterial resistance: Kanamycin, 50 μg/mL
  Growth temperature: 37°C
  Growth strain: DH5alpha
  Copy number: High Copy
Gene/Insert
  Gene/Insert name: None
Terms and licenses: Academic/Nonprofit Terms; Industry Terms: Not Available to Industry
How to cite: pKD014 was a gift from Alexis Maizel (Addgene plasmid # 207933 ; http://n2t.net/addgene:207933 ; RRID:Addgene_207933)
